>Addgene plasmid #105245 | pAP1716-1 | addgene full sequence | sequence record 204315 | Addgene NGS Result
TATGCGGTGTGAAATACCGCACAGATGCGTAAGGAGAAAATACCGCATCAGGCGCCATTCGCCATTCAGG
CTGCGCAACTGTTGGGAAGGGCGATCGGTGCGGGCCTCTTCGCTATTACGCCAGCTGGCGAAAGGGGGAT
GTGCTGCAAGGCGATTAAGTTGGGTAACGCCAGGGTTTTCCCAGTCACGACGTTGTAAAACGACGGCCAG
TGAATTCGAGCTCGGTACCCGGGGATCCTCTCCCTCCTTGGCTCTGCCCTCTAGCCCAGAAGGTCTGAGG
CAATGGGGGCAAGCTTGGAGCCGACAGTGCTGAGCAGGCAGGAGCCAAGAGAGGGGAAGCTTGAGCCTCA
CGCAGTTAGGGGTGCGCTGGAGAGGGTGGGGCCCGACTCCGCCACACCCCAACGGTCCTTCCCCCTCCTC
ACCACTCCCGCCCCCACCCCCAATGGATCTGGGACTGCCCCTTTAAGAGTAGTGGCCCCTCCTCCCTTCA
GAGGAGGACCTATTAGAGCCTTTGCCCCGGCGTCGGTGACTCAGTGTTCGCGGGAGCGCCGCACCTACAC
CAGCCAACCCAGATCCCGAGGTCCGACAGCGCCCGGCCCAGATCCCCACGCCTGCCAGGAGCAAGCCGAG
AGCCAGCCGGCCGGCGCACTCCGACTCCGAGCAGTCTCTGTCCTTCGACCCGAGCCCCGCGCCCTTTCCG
GGACCCCTGCCCCGCGGGCAGCGCTGCCAACCTGCCGGCCATGGAGACCCCGTCCGTGAGCAAGGGCGAG
GAGCTGTTCACCGGGGTGGTGCCCATCCTGGTCGAGCTGGACGGCGACGTAAACGGCCACAAGTTCAGCG
TGTCCGGCGAGGGCGAGGGCGATGCCACCTACGGCAAGCTGACCCTGAAGTTCATCTGCACCACCGGCAA
GCTGCCCGTGCCCTGGCCCACCCTCGTGACCACCCTGACCTACGGCGTGCAGTGCTTCAGCCGCTACCCC
GACCACATGAAGCAGCACGACTTCTTCAAGTCCGCCATGCCCGAAGGCTACGTCCAGGAGCGCACCATCT
TCTTCAAGGACGACGGCAACTACAAGACCCGCGCCGAGGTGAAGTTCGAGGGCGACACCCTGGTGAACCG
CATCGAGCTGAAGGGCATCGACTTCAAGGAGGACGGCAACATCCTGGGGCACAAGCTGGAGTACAACTAC
AACAGCCACAACGTCTATATCATGGCCGACAAGCAGAAGAACGGCATCAAGGTGAACTTCAAGATCCGCC
ACAACATCGAGGACGGCAGCGTGCAGCTCGCCGACCACTACCAGCAGAACACCCCCATCGGCGACGGCCC
CGTGCTGCTGCCCGACAACCACTACCTGAGCACCCAGTCCGCCCTGAGCAAAGACCCCAACGAGAAGCGC
GATCACATGGTCCTGCTGGAGTTCGTGACCGCCGCCGGGATCACTCTCGGCATGGACGAGCTGTACAAGC
AGCGGCGCGCCACCCGCAGCGGGGCGCAGGCCAGCTCCACTCCGCTGTCGCCCACCCGCATCACCCGGCT
GCAGGAGAAGGAGGACCTGCAGGAGCTCAATGATCGCTTGGCGGTCTACATCGACCGTGTGCGCTCGCTG
GAAACGGAGAACGCAGGGCTGCGCCTTCGCATCACCGAGTCTGAAGAGGTGGTCAGCCGCGAGGTGTCCG
GCATCAAGGCCGCCTACGAGGCCGAGCTCGGGGATGCCCGCAAGACCCTTGACTCAGTAGCCAAGGAGCG
CGCCCGCCTGCAGCTGGAGCTGAGCAAAGTGCGTGAGGAGTTTAAGGAGCTGAAAGCGCGGTGAGTTCGC
CCAGGTGGCTGCGTGCCTGGCGGGGAGTGGAGAGGGCGGCGGGCCGGCGCCCCTGGCCGGCCGCAGGAAG
GGAGTGAGAGGGCCTGGAGGCCGATAACTTTGCCATAGTCTCCTCCCTCCCCGGAACTGCCCCCAGCGGG
TGACTGGCAGTGTCAAGGGGAATTGTCGATCCTCTAGAGTCGACCTGCAGGCATGCAAGCTTGGCGTAAT
CATGGTCATAGCTGTTTCCTGTGTGAAATTGTTATCCGCTCACAATTCCACACAACATACGAGCCGGAAG
CATAAAGTGTAAAGCCTGGGGTGCCTAATGAGTGAGCTAACTCACATTAATTGCGTTGCGCTCACTGCCC
GCTTTCCAGTCGGGAAACCTGTCGTGCCAGCTGCATTAATGAATCGGCCAACGCGCGGGGAGAGGCGGTT
TGCGTATTGGGCGCTCTTCCGCTTCCTCGCTCACTGACTCGCTGCGCTCGGTCGTTCGGCTGCGGCGAGC
GGTATCAGCTCACTCAAAGGCGGTAATACGGTTATCCACAGAATCAGGGGATAACGCAGGAAAGAACATG
TGAGCAAAAGGCCAGCAAAAGGCCAGGAACCGTAAAAAGGCCGCGTTGCTGGCGTTTTTCCATAGGCTCC
GCCCCCCTGACGAGCATCACAAAAATCGACGCTCAAGTCAGAGGTGGCGAAACCCGACAGGACTATAAAG
ATACCAGGCGTTTCCCCCTGGAAGCTCCCTCGTGCGCTCTCCTGTTCCGACCCTGCCGCTTACCGGATAC
CTGTCCGCCTTTCTCCCTTCGGGAAGCGTGGCGCTTTCTCATAGCTCACGCTGTAGGTATCTCAGTTCGG
TGTAGGTCGTTCGCTCCAAGCTGGGCTGTGTGCACGAACCCCCCGTTCAGCCCGACCGCTGCGCCTTATC
CGGTAACTATCGTCTTGAGTCCAACCCGGTAAGACACGACTTATCGCCACTGGCAGCAGCCACTGGTAAC
AGGATTAGCAGAGCGAGGTATGTAGGCGGTGCTACAGAGTTCTTGAAGTGGTGGCCTAACTACGGCTACA
CTAGAAGAACAGTATTTGGTATCTGCGCTCTGCTGAAGCCAGTTACCTTCGGAAAAAGAGTTGGTAGCTC
TTGATCCGGCAAACAAACCACCGCTGGTAGCGGTGGTTTTTTTGTTTGCAAGCAGCAGATTACGCGCAGA
AAAAAAGGATCTCAAGAAGATCCTTTGATCTTTTCTACGGGGTCTGACGCTCAGTGGAACGAAAACTCAC
GTTAAGGGATTTTGGTCATGAGATTATCAAAAAGGATCTTCACCTAGATCCTTTTAAATTAAAAATGAAG
TTTTAAATCAATCTAAAGTATATATGAGTAAACTTGGTCTGACAGTTACCAATGCTTAATCAGTGAGGCA
CCTATCTCAGCGATCTGTCTATTTCGTTCATCCATAGTTGCCTGACTCCCCGTCGTGTAGATAACTACGA
TACGGGAGGGCTTACCATCTGGCCCCAGTGCTGCAATGATACCGCGAGACCCACGCTCACCGGCTCCAGA
TTTATCAGCAATAAACCAGCCAGCCGGAAGGGCCGAGCGCAGAAGTGGTCCTGCAACTTTATCCGCCTCC
ATCCAGTCTATTAATTGTTGCCGGGAAGCTAGAGTAAGTAGTTCGCCAGTTAATAGTTTGCGCAACGTTG
TTGCCATTGCTACAGGCATCGTGGTGTCACGCTCGTCGTTTGGTATGGCTTCATTCAGCTCCGGTTCCCA
ACGATCAAGGCGAGTTACATGATCCCCCATGTTGTGCAAAAAAGCGGTTAGCTCCTTCGGTCCTCCGATC
GTTGTCAGAAGTAAGTTGGCCGCAGTGTTATCACTCATGGTTATGGCAGCACTGCATAATTCTCTTACTG
TCATGCCATCCGTAAGATGCTTTTCTGTGACTGGTGAGTACTCAACCAAGTCATTCTGAGAATAGTGTAT
GCGGCGACCGAGTTGCTCTTGCCCGGCGTCAATACGGGATAATACCGCGCCACATAGCAGAACTTTAAAA
GTGCTCATCATTGGAAAACGTTCTTCGGGGCGAAAACTCTCAAGGATCTTACCGCTGTTGAGATCCAGTT
CGATGTAACCCACTCGTGCACCCAACTGATCTTCAGCATCTTTTACTTTCACCAGCGTTTCTGGGTGAGC
AAAAACAGGAAGGCAAAATGCCGCAAAAAAGGGAATAAGGGCGACACGGAAATGTTGAATACTCATACTC
TTCCTTTTTCAATATTATTGAAGCATTTATCAGGGTTATTGTCTCATGAGCGGATACATATTTGAATGTA
TTTAGAAAAATAAACAAATAGGGGTTCCGCGCACATTTCCCCGAAAAGTGCCACCTGACGTCTAAGAAAC
CATTATTATCATGACATTAACCTATAAAAATAGGCGTATCACGAGGCCCTTTCGTCTCGCGCGTTTCGGT
GATGACGGTGAAAACCTCTGACACATGCAGCTCCCGGAGACGGTCACAGCTTGTCTGTAAGCGGATGCCG
GGAGCAGACAAGCCCGTCAGGGCGCGTCAGCGGGTGTTGGCGGGTGTCGGGGCTGGCTTAACTATGCGGC
ATCAGAGCAGATTGTACTGAGAGTGCACCA
Features (pLannotate 1.2.2; 14 found; start..end, strand, type, name):
     58..215     -  CDS            lacZα (fragment): LacZα fragment of β-galactosidase; lacZ fragment
    212..241     +  misc_feature   MCS (fragment): pUC18/19 multiple cloning site
    756..1469    +  CDS            EGFP: EGFP is a basic (constitutively fluorescent) green fluorescent protein published in 1996, derived from Aequorea victoria. It is reported to be a rapidly-maturing weak dimer with moderate acid sensitivity.
   1470..1811    +  CDS            LMNA (fragment): LMNA_HUMAN - Also known as LMN1. Experimental evidence at protein level: Swiss-Prot protein existence level 1. Prelamin-A/C can accelerate smooth muscle cell senescence. It acts to disrupt mitosis and induce DNA damage in vascular smooth muscle cells (VSMCs), leading to mitotic failure, genomic instability, and premature senescence. From Homo sapiens (Human).
   1988..2022    +  misc_feature   MCS (fragment): pUC18/19 multiple cloning site
   2059..2075    -  protein_bind   lac operator: The lac repressor binds to the lac operator to inhibit transcription in E. coli. This inhibition can be relieved by adding lactose or isopropyl-β-D-thiogalactopyranoside (IPTG). lac repressor encoded by lacI
   2083..2113    -  promoter       lac promoter: promoter for the E. coli lac operon
   2128..2149    -  protein_bind   CAP binding site: CAP binding activates transcription in the presence of cAMP. E. coli catabolite activator protein
   2162..2254    -  CDS            lacI (fragment): lac repressor; lacI; The lac repressor binds to the lac operator to inhibit transcription in E. coli. This inhibition can be relieved by adding lactose or isopropyl-β-D-thiogalactopyranoside (IPTG).
   2437..3025    -  rep_origin     ori: high-copy-number ColE1/pMB1/pBR322/pUC origin of replication
   3196..4056    -  CDS            AmpR: β-lactamase; bla; confers resistance to ampicillin, carbenicillin, and related antibiotics
   4057..4161    -  promoter       AmpR promoter: bla
   4256..4291    +  CDS            rop (fragment): Rop protein, which maintains plasmids at low copy number; rop
   4393..52      +  misc_feature   bom (fragment) (across the origin): basis of mobility region from pBR322
