[The description below was written by a language model from this plasmid's Addgene catalogue record and pLannotate feature annotations shown in this document.]
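Description:
pAP1716-1 is a pUC19-based plasmid of about 4.4 kb that serves as a homology-directed repair donor for tagging the human LMNA (Lamin A/C) locus with eGFP. Although it is catalogued as a bacterial expression vector, the backbone functions mainly as a cloning and propagation vehicle. It carries the high-copy ColE1/pUC origin of replication and an ampicillin resistance gene (β-lactamase) under its own promoter for maintenance and selection in E. coli. It also retains the usual pUC remnants: the lac promoter, operator and CAP site, and a lacZα fragment interrupted by the insert within the multiple cloning site.

The roughly 1.75 kb insert was introduced by ligation-independent cloning between the split halves of the MCS. In the feature table, the EGFP coding sequence is immediately followed, on the same strand, by a fragment annotated as human LMNA coding sequence. This layout is consistent with an N-terminal GFP fusion to lamin A/C once integrated. About 500 bp of unannotated sequence lies upstream of EGFP and presumably forms the 5′ homology arm, while the LMNA fragment and the sequence after it form the 3′ arm. The record does not give the exact arm lengths or boundaries.

No mammalian promoter, polyadenylation signal or selection cassette is annotated. GFP expression would therefore depend on correct insertion at the endogenous locus, where the native LMNA regulatory elements drive the fusion. The associated study concerns precision genome editing through synthesis-dependent repair of Cas9-induced DNA breaks. The plasmid is thus suited as a repair template, or a source for one, alongside Cas9 and an LMNA-targeting guide, which this construct does not encode. Successful knock-in would be expected to give nuclear lamina fluorescence.
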