Addgene plasmid #105245: pAP1716-1
Purpose: human eGFP with homology arms for Lamin A/C
Depositing lab: Geraldine Seydoux. Depositing organization: Johns Hopkins University and School of Medicine. Publication: Precision genome editing using synthesis-dependent repair of Cas9-induced DNA breaks. Paix A, Folkmann A, Goldman DH, Kulaga H, Grzelak MJ, Rasoloson D, Paidemarry S, Green R, Reed RR, Seydoux G. Proc Natl Acad Sci U S A. 2017 Nov 28. pii: 1711979114. doi: 10.1073/pnas.1711979114. PubMed 29183983.
Backbone
  Vector backbone: pUC19
  Vector type: Bacterial Expression
Growth in bacteria
  Bacterial resistance: Ampicillin, 100 μg/mL
  Growth temperature: 37°C
  Growth strain: DH5alpha
  Copy number: High Copy
Gene/Insert
  Gene/Insert name: eGFP with homology arms for Lamin A/C
  Species: H. sapiens (human)
  Insert size (bp): 1750
  Entrez Gene: LMNA (a.k.a. CDCD1, CDDC, CMD1A, CMT2B1, EMD2, FPL, FPLD, FPLD2, HGPS, IDC, LDP1, LFP, LGMD1B, LMN1, LMNC, LMNL1, MADA, PRO1)
  Cloning method: Ligation Independent Cloning
  Sequencing primers: 5′ M13pUC-Fwd; 3′ M13pUC-Rev
Terms and licenses: Academic/Nonprofit Terms; Industry Terms: Not Available to Industry
How to cite: pAP1716-1 was a gift from Geraldine Seydoux (Addgene plasmid # 105245 ; http://n2t.net/addgene:105245 ; RRID:Addgene_105245)
