>Addgene plasmid #105245 | pAP1716-1 | depositor partial sequence | sequence record 199454 | insert
CTCTCCCTCCTTGGCTCTGCCCTCTAGCCCAGAAGGTCTGAGGCAATGGGGGCAAGCTTGGAGCCGACAG
TGCTGAGCAGGCAGGAGCCAAGAGAGGGGAAGCTTGAGCCTCACGCAGTTAGGGGTGCGCTGGAGAGGGT
GGGGCCCGACTCCGCCACACCCCAACGGTCCTTCCCCCTCCTCACCACTCCCGCCCCCACCCCCAATGGA
TCTGGGACTGCCCCTTTAAGAGTAGTGGCCCCTCCTCCCTTCAGAGGAGGACCTATTAGAGCCTTTGCCC
CGGCGTCGGTGACTCAGTGTTCGCGGGAGCGCCGCACCTACACCAGCCAACCCAGATCCCGAGGTCCGAC
AGCGCCCGGCCCAGATCCCCACGCCTGCCAGGAGCAAGCCGAGAGCCAGCCGGCCGGCGCACTCCGACTC
CGAGCAGTCTCTGTCCTTCGACCCGAGCCCCGCGCCCTTTCCGGGACCCCTGCCCCGCGGGCAGCGCTGC
CAACCTGCCGGCCATGGAGACCCCGTCCGTGAGCAAGGGCGAGGAGCTGTTCACCGGGGTGGTGCCCATC
CTGGTCGAGCTGGACGGCGACGTAAACGGCCACAAGTTCAGCGTGTCCGGCGAGGGCGAGGGCGATGCCA
CCTACGGCAAGCTGACCCTGAAGTTCATCTGCACCACCGGCAAGCTGCCCGTGCCCTGGCCCACCCTCGT
GACCACCCTGACCTACGGCGTGCAGTGCTTCAGCCGCTACCCCGACCACATGAAGCAGCACGACTTCTTC
AAGTCCGCCATGCCCGAAGGCTACGTCCAGGAGCGCACCATCTTCTTCAAGGACGACGGCAACTACAAGA
CCCGCGCCGAGGTGAAGTTCGAGGGCGACACCCTGGTGAACCGCATCGAGCTGAAGGGCATCGACTTCAA
GGAGGACGGCAACATCCTGGGGCACAAGCTGGAGTACAACTACAACAGCCACAACGTCTATATCATGGCC
GACAAGCAGAAGAACGGCATCAAGGTGAACTTCAAGATCCGCCACAACATCGAGGACGGCAGCGTGCAGC
TCGCCGACCACTACCAGCAGAACACCCCCATCGGCGACGGCCCCGTGCTGCTGCCCGACAACCACTACCT
GAGCACCCAGTCCGCCCTGAGCAAAGACCCCAACGAGAAGCGCGATCACATGGTCCTGCTGGAGTTCGTG
ACCGCCGCCGGGATCACTCTCGGCATGGACGAGCTGTACAAGCAGCGGCGCGCCACCCGCAGCGGGGCGC
AGGCCAGCTCCACTCCGCTGTCGCCCACCCGCATCACCCGGCTGCAGGAGAAGGAGGACCTGCAGGAGCT
CAATGATCGCTTGGCGGTCTACATCGACCGTGTGCGCTCGCTGGAAACGGAGAACGCAGGGCTGCGCCTT
CGCATCACCGAGTCTGAAGAGGTGGTCAGCCGCGAGGTGTCCGGCATCAAGGCCGCCTACGAGGCCGAGC
TCGGGGATGCCCGCAAGACCCTTGACTCAGTAGCCAAGGAGCGCGCCCGCCTGCAGCTGGAGCTGAGCAA
AGTGCGTGAGGAGTTTAAGGAGCTGAAAGCGCGGTGAGTTCGCCCAGGTGGCTGCGTGCCTGGCGGGGAG
TGGAGAGGGCGGCGGGCCGGCGCCCCTGGCCGGCCGCAGGAAGGGAGTGAGAGGGCCTGGAGGCCGATAA
CTTTGCCATAGTCTCCTCCCTCCCCGGAACTGCCCCCAGCGGGTGACTGGCAGTGTCAAGGGGAATTGTC
